>Addgene plasmid #224093 | P415 ymTurquoise2 | addgene full sequence | sequence record 453899 | Addgene NGS Result
CTGGCACGACAGGTTTCCCGACTGGAAAGCGGGCAGTGAGCGCAACGCAATTAATGTGAGTTAGCTCACT
CATTAGGCACCCCAGGCTTTACACTTTATGCTTCCGGCTCGTATGTTGTGTGGAATTGTGAGCGGATAAC
AATTTCACACAGGAAACAGCTATGACCATGATTACGCCAAGCGCGCAATTAACCCTCACTAAAGGGAACA
AAAGCTGGAGCTCATAGCTTCAAAATGTTTCTACTCCTTTTTTACTCTTCCAGATTTTCTCGGACTCCGC
GCATCGCCGTACCACTTCAAAACACCCAAGCACAGCATACTAAATTTCCCCTCTTTCTTCCTCTAGGGTG
TCGTTAATTACCCGTACTAAAGGTTTGGAAAAGAAAAAAGAGACCGCCTCGTTTCTTTTTCTTCGTCGAA
AAAGGCAATAAAAATTTTTATCACGTTTCTTTTTCTTGAAAATTTTTTTTTTGATTTTTTTCTCTTTCGA
TGACCTCCCATTGATATTTAAGTTAATAAACGGTCTTCAATTTCTCAAGTTTCAGTTTCATTTTTCTTGT
TCTATTACAACTTTTTTTACTTCTTGCTCATTAGAAAGAAAGCATAGCAATCTAATCTAAGTTTTCTAGA
ATGGTTAGTAAAGGTGAAGAATTGTTCACTGGTGTAGTGCCAATTTTAGTAGAATTAGATGGTGACGTTA
ACGGTCATAAGTTCTCTGTAAGCGGTGAAGGTGAAGGTGACGCAACATACGGTAAATTAACTTTGAAATT
CATTTGTACTACAGGTAAATTACCAGTTCCATGGCCAACTTTGGTTACTACTTTGTCTTGGGGTGTTCAA
TGTTTCGCTAGATACCCAGATCATATGAAGCAACATGATTTCTTTAAGTCTGCTATGCCAGAAGGTTACG
TTCAAGAAAGAACTATCTTCTTCAAGGATGATGGTAACTATAAGACTAGAGCTGAAGTTAAGTTCGAAGG
AGATACTTTAGTTAATAGAATTGAATTGAAGGGTATTGATTTTAAGGAAGATGGTAATATTTTGGGTCAT
AAGTTGGAATATAATTACTTCTCTGATAACGTTTACATTACTGCTGATAAGCAAAAGAACGGTATTAAGG
CGAACTTCAAGATTAGACATAACATTGAAGATGGTGGTGTTCAATTAGCTGATCATTACCAACAAAACAC
TCCAATTGGTGACGGTCCAGTTTTGTTGCCAGATAACCATTACTTGTCTACTCAATCTAAGTTGTCTAAG
GATCCAAACGAAAAGAGAGATCATATGGTTTTGTTGGAATTCGTTACTGCTGCTGGGATCACTTTAGGTA
TGGATGAATTGTATAAATAACTCGAGTCATGTAATTAGTTATGTCACGCTTACATTCACGCCCTCCCCCC
ACATCCGCTCTAACCGAAAAGGAAGGAGTTAGACAACCTGAAGTCTAGGTCCCTATTTATTTTTTTATAG
TTATGTTAGTATTAAGAACGTTATTTATATTTCAAATTTTTCTTTTTTTTCTGTACAGACGCGTGTACGC
ATGTAACATTATACTGAAAACCTTGCTTGAGAAGGTTTTGGGACGCTCGAAGGCTTTAATTTGCGGCCGG
TACCCAATTCGCCCTATAGTGAGTCGTATTACGCGCGCTCACTGGCCGTCGTTTTACAACGTCGTGACTG
GGAAAACCCTGGCGTTACCCAACTTAATCGCCTTGCAGCACATCCCCCTTTCGCCAGCTGGCGTAATAGC
GAAGAGGCCCGCACCGATCGCCCTTCCCAACAGTTGCGCAGCCTGAATGGCGAATGG
[124 nt withheld, positions 1808-1931]
C
[91 nt withheld, positions 1933-2023]
A
[49 nt withheld, positions 2025-2073]
CCTTTGACGTTGGAGTCCACGTTCTTT
[37 nt withheld, positions 2101-2137]
ACCCTATCTCGGTCTATTCTTTTGATTTATAAGGGATTTTGCCGATTTCGGCCTATTGGTTAAAAAATGA
GCTGATTTAACAAAAATTTAACGCGAATTTTAACAAAATATTAACGCTTACAATTTCCTGATGCGGTATT
TTCTCCTTACGCATCTGTGCGGTATTTCACACCGCATATCGACCGGTCGAGGAGAACTTCTAGTATATCT
ACATACCTAATATTATTGCCTTATTAAAAATGGAATCCCAACAATTACATCAAAATCCACATTCTCTTCA
AAATCAATTGTCCTGTACTTCCTTGTTCATGTGTGTTCAAAAACGTTATATTTATAGGATAATTATACTC
TATTTCTCAACAAGTAATTGGTTGTTTGGCCGAGCGGTCTAAGGCGCCTGATTCAAGAAATATCTTGACC
GCAGTTAACTGTGGGAATACTCAGGTATCGTAAGATGCAAGAGTTCGAATCTCTTAGCAACCATTATTTT
TTTCCTCAACATAACGAGAACACACAGGGGCGCTATCGCACAGAATCAAATTCGATGACTGGAAATTTTT
TGTTAATTTCAGAGGTCGCCTGACGCATATACCTTTTTCAACTGAAAAATTGGGAGAAAAAGGAAAGGTG
AGAGCGCCGGAACCGGCTTTTCATATAGAATAGAGAAGCGTTCATGACTAAATGCTTGCATCACAATACT
TGAAGTTGACAATATTATTTAAGGACCTATTGTTTTTTCCAATAGGTGGTTAGCAATCGTCTTACTTTCT
AACTTTTCTTACCTTTTACATTTCAGCAATATATATATATATATTTCAAGGATATACCATTCTAATGTCT
GCCCCTAAGAAGATCGTCGTTTTGCCAGGTGACCACGTTGGTCAAGAAATCACAGCCGAAGCCATTAAGG
TTCTTAAAGCTATTTCTGATGTTCGTTCCAATGTCAAGTTCGATTTCGAAAATCATTTAATTGGTGGTGC
TGCTATCGATGCTACAGGTGTTCCACTTCCAGATGAGGCGCTGGAAGCCTCCAAGAAGGCTGATGCCGTT
TTGTTAGGTGCTGTGGGTGGTCCTAAATGGGGTACCGGTAGTGTTAGACCTGAACAAGGTTTACTAAAAA
TCCGTAAAGAACTTCAATTGTACGCCAACTTAAGACCATGTAACTTTGCATCCGACTCTCTTTTAGACTT
ATCTCCAATCAAGCCACAATTTGCTAAAGGTACTGACTTCGTTGTTGTCAGAGAATTAGTGGGAGGTATT
TACTTTGGTAAGAGAAAGGAAGACGATGGTGATGGTGTCGCTTGGGATAGTGAACAATACACCGTTCCAG
AAGTGCAAAGAATCACAAGAATGGCCGCTTTCATGGCCCTACAACATGAGCCACCATTGCCTATTTGGTC
CTTGGATAAAGCTAATGTTTTGGCCTCTTCAAGATTATGGAGAAAAACTGTGGAGGAAACCATCAAGAAC
GAATTCCCTACATTGAAGGTTCAACATCAATTGATTGATTCTGCCGCCATGATCCTAGTTAAGAACCCAA
CCCACCTAAATGGTATTATAATCACCAGCAACATGTTTGGTGATATCATCTCCGATGAAGCCTCCGTTAT
CCCAGGTTCCTTGGGTTTGTTGCCATCTGCGTCCTTGGCCTCTTTGCCAGACAAGAACACCGCATTTGGT
TTGTACGAACCATGCCACGGTTCTGCTCCAGATTTGCCAAAGAATAAGGTCAACCCTATCGCCACTATCT
TGTCTGCTGCAATGATGTTGAAATTGTCATTGAACTTGCCTGAAGAAGGTAAGGCCATTGAAGATGCAGT
TAAAAAGGTTTTGGATGCAGGTATCAGAACTGGTGATTTAGGTGGTTCCAACAGTACCACCGAAGTCGGT
GATGCTGTCGCCGAAGAAGTTAAGAAAATCCTTGCTTAAAAAGATTCTCTTTTTTTATGATATTTGTACA
TAAACTTTATAAATGAAATTCATAATAGAAACGACACGAAATTACAAAATGGAATATGTTCATAGGGTAG
ACGAAACTATATACGCAATCTACATACATTTATCAAGAAGGAGAAAAAGGAGGATGTAAAGGAATACAGG
TAAGCAAATTGATACTAATGGCTCAACGTGATAAGGAAAAAGAATTGCACTTTAACATTAATATTGACAA
GGAGGAGGGCACCACACAAAAAGTTAGGTGTAACAGAAAATCATGAAACTATGATTCCTAATTTATATAT
TGGAGGATTTTCTCTAAAAAAAAAAAAATACAACAAATAAAAAACACTCAATGACCTGACCATTTGATGG
AGTTTAAGTCAATACCTTCTTGAACCATTTCCCATAATGGTGAAAGTTCCCTCAAGAATTTTACTCTGTC
AGAAACGGCCTTAACGACGTAGTCGATATGGTGCACTCTCAGTACAATCTGCTCTGATGCCGCATAGTTA
AGCCAGCCCCGACACCCGCCAACACCCGCTGACGCGCCCTGACGGGCTTGTCTGCTCCCGGCATCCGCTT
ACAGACAAGCTGTGACCGTCTCCGGGAGCTGCATGTGTCAGAGGTTTTCACCGTCATCACCGAAACGCGC
GAGACGAAAGGGCCTCGTGATACGCCTATTTTTATAGGTTAATGTCATGATAATAATGGTTTCTTAGGAC
GGATCGCTTGCCTGTAACTTACACGCGCCTCGTATCTTTTAATGATGGAATAATTTGGGAATTTACTCTG
TGTTTATTTATTTTTATGTTTTGTATTTGGATTTTAGAAAGTAAATAAAGAAGGTAGAAGAGTTACGGAA
TGAAGAAAAAAAAATAAACAAAGGTTTAAAAAATTTCAACAAAAAGCGTACTTTACATATATATTTATTA
GACAAGAAAAGCAGATTAAATAGATATACATTCGATTAACGATAAGTAAAATGTAAAATCACAGGATTTT
CGTGTGTGGTCTTCTACACAGACAAGATGAAACAATTCGGCATTAATACCTGAGAGCAGGAAGAGCAAGA
TAAAAGGTAGTATTTGTTGGCGATCCCCCTAGAGTCTTTTACATCTTCGGAAAACAAAAACTATTTTTTC
TTTAATTTCTTTTTTTACTTTCTATTTTTAATTTATATATTTATATTAAAAAATTTAAATTATAATTATT
TTTATAGCACGTGATGAAAAGGACCCAGGTGGCACTTTTCGGGGAAATGTGCGCGGAACCCCTATTTGTT
TATTTTTCTAAATACATTCAAATATGTATCCGCTCATGAGACAATAACCCTGATAAATGCTTCAATAATA
TTGAAAAAGGAAGAGTATGAGTATTCAACATTTCCGTGTCGCCCTTATTCCCTTTTTTGCGGCATTTTGC
CTTCCTGTTTTTGCTCACCCAGAAACGCTGGTGAAAGTAAAAGATGCTGAAGATCAGTTGGGTGCACGAG
TGGGTTACATCGAACTGGATCTCAACAGCGGTAAGATCCTTGAGAGTTTTCGCCCCGAAGAACGTTTTCC
AATGATGAGCACTTTTAAAGTTCTGCTATGTGGCGCGGTATTATCCCGTATTGACGCCGGGCAAGAGCAA
CTCGGTCGCCGCATACACTATTCTCAGAATGACTTGGTTGAGTACTCACCAGTCACAGAAAAGCATCTTA
CGGATGGCATGACAGTAAGAGAATTATGCAGTGCTGCCATAACCATGAGTGATAACACTGCGGCCAACTT
ACTTCTGACAACGATCGGAGGACCGAAGGAGCTAACCGCTTTTTTGCACAACATGGGGGATCATGTAACT
CGCCTTGATCGTTGGGAACCGGAGCTGAATGAAGCCATACCAAACGACGAGCGTGACACCACGATGCCTG
TAGCAATGGCAACAACGTTGCGCAAACTATTAACTGGCGAACTACTTACTCTAGCTTCCCGGCAACAATT
AATAGACTGGATGGAGGCGGATAAAGTTGCAGGACCACTTCTGCGCTCGGCCCTTCCGGCTGGCTGGTTT
ATTGCTGATAAATCTGGAGCCGGTGAGCGTGGGTCTCGCGGTATCATTGCAGCACTGGGGCCAGATGGTA
AGCCCTCCCGTATCGTAGTTATCTACACGACGGGGAGTCAGGCAACTATGGATGAACGAAATAGACAGAT
CGCTGAGATAGGTGCCTCACTGATTAAGCATTGGTAACTGTCAGACCAAGTTTACTCATATATACTTTAG
ATTGATTTAAAACTTCATTTTTAATTTAAAAGGATCTAGGTGAAGATCCTTTTTGATAATCTCATGACCA
AAATCCCTTAACGTGAGTTTTCGTTCCACTGAGCGTCAGACCCCGTAGAAAAGATCAAAGGATCTTCTTG
AGATCCTTTTTTTCTGCGCGTAATCTGCTGCTTGCAAACAAAAAAACCACCGCTACCAGCGGTGGTTTGT
TTGCCGGATCAAGAGCTACCAACTCTTTTTCCGAAGGTAACTGGCTTCAGCAGAGCGCAGATACCAAATA
CTGTTCTTCTAGTGTAGCCGTAGTTAGGCCACCACTTCAAGAACTCTGTAGCACCGCCTACATACCTCGC
TCTGCTAATCCTGTTACCAGTGGCTGCTGCCAGTGGCGATAAGTCGTGTCTTACCGGGTTGGACTCAAGA
CGATAGTTACCGGATAAGGCGCAGCGGTCGGGCTGAACGGGGGGTTCGTGCACACAGCCCAGCTTGGAGC
GAACGACCTACACCGAACTGAGATACCTACAGCGTGAGCTATGAGAAAGCGCCACGCTTCCCGAAGGGAG
AAAGGCGGACAGGTATCCGGTAAGCGGCAGGGTCGGAACAGGAGAGCGCACGAGGGAGCTTCCAGGGGGA
AACGCCTGGTATCTTTATAGTCCTGTCGGGTTTCGCCACCTCTGACTTGAGCGTCGATTTTTGTGATGCT
CGTCAGGGGGGCGGAGCCTATGGAAAAACGCCAGCAACGCGGCCTTTTTACGGTTCCTGGCCTTTTGCTG
GCCTTTTGCTCACATGTTCTTTCCTGCGTTATCCCCTGATTCTGTGGATAACCGTATTACCGCCTTTGAG
TGAGCTGATACCGCTCGCCGCAGCCGAACGACCGAGCGCAGCGAGTCAGTGAGCGAGGAAGCGGAAGAGC
GCCCAATACGCAAACCGCCTCTCCCCGCGCGTTGGCCGATTCATTAATGCAG
Features (pLannotate 1.2.2; 22 found; start..end, strand, type, name):
     52..73      +  protein_bind   CAP binding site: CAP binding activates transcription in the presence of cAMP. E. coli catabolite activator protein
     88..118     +  promoter       lac promoter: promoter for the E. coli lac operon
    126..142     +  protein_bind   lac operator: The lac repressor binds to the lac operator to inhibit transcription in E. coli. This inhibition can be relieved by adding lactose or isopropyl-β-D-thiogalactopyranoside (IPTG). lac repressor encoded by lacI
    187..205     +  promoter       T3 promoter: promoter for bacteriophage T3 RNA polymerase
    223..621     +  promoter       TEF1 promoter: S. cerevisiae TEF1; promoter for EF-1α
    631..1347    +  CDS            mTurquoise2: mTurquoise2 is a basic (constitutively fluorescent) cyan fluorescent protein published in 2012, derived from Aequorea victoria. It is reported to be a rapidly-maturing monomer with very low acid sensitivity.
   1357..1604    +  terminator     CYC1 terminator: S. cerevisiae CYC1; transcription terminator for CYC1
   1623..1641    -  promoter       T7 promoter: promoter for bacteriophage T7 RNA polymerase
   1649..1804    +  CDS            lacZα (fragment): LacZα fragment of β-galactosidase; lacZ fragment
   1808..2236    +  rep_origin     f1 ori (sequence partly withheld): f1 bacteriophage origin of replication; arrow indicates direction of (+) strand synthesis
   2264..2316    -  misc_feature   bom (fragment): basis of mobility region from pBR322
   2347..2424    +  CDS            YO192_YEAST (fragment): Experimental evidence at protein level: Swiss-Prot protein existence level 1. From Saccharomyces cerevisiae (strain ATCC 204508 / S288c) (Baker's yeast).
   2564..2971    +  promoter       LEU2 promoter: S. cerevisiae LEU2
   2972..4066    +  CDS            LEU2: 3-isopropylmalate dehydrogenase, required for leucine biosynthesis; S. cerevisiae LEU2; yeast auxotrophic marker
   4428..4544    -  CDS            NFS1 (fragment): NFS1_YEAST - Also known as SPL1 From Saccharomyces cerevisiae (strain ATCC 204508 / S288c) (Baker's yeast).
   4543..4593    -  misc_feature   bom (fragment): basis of mobility region from pBR322
   4695..4730    -  CDS            rop (fragment): Rop protein, which maintains plasmids at low copy number; rop
   4799..5302    -  misc_feature   CEN/ARS: S. cerevisiae CEN6 centromere fused to an autonomously replicating sequence
   5339..5443    +  promoter       AmpR promoter: bla
   5444..6304    +  CDS            AmpR: β-lactamase; bla; confers resistance to ampicillin, carbenicillin, and related antibiotics
   6475..7063    +  rep_origin     ori: high-copy-number ColE1/pMB1/pBR322/pUC origin of replication
   7246..39      +  CDS            lacI (fragment) (across the origin): lac repressor; lacI; The lac repressor binds to the lac operator to inhibit transcription in E. coli. This inhibition can be relieved by adding lactose or isopropyl-β-D-thiogalactopyranoside (IPTG).
