[The description below was written by a language model from this plasmid's Addgene catalogue record and pLannotate feature annotations shown in this document.]
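Description:
P415 ymTurquoise2 is a 7.3 kb yeast expression shuttle plasmid built on the P415 backbone, designed to produce the cyan fluorescent protein ymTurquoise2 in Saccharomyces cerevisiae. In E. coli it replicates from a high-copy ColE1/pUC-type origin and is selected through the β-lactamase (AmpR) gene conferring ampicillin resistance. In yeast it carries a CEN6 centromere fused to an autonomously replicating sequence, an arrangement that typically maintains a plasmid stably at low copy number. The LEU2 gene under its own promoter serves as an auxotrophic marker for selection in leucine-deficient hosts. An f1 origin is also present, along with remnants of the parental cloning vector: lac promoter/operator elements, a lacZα fragment, and small fragments of lacI, rop, bom and yeast genomic sequence flanking LEU2. None of these remnants is part of the expression design.

The payload is a single expression cassette in which the constitutive S. cerevisiae TEF1 promoter drives the synthetic ymTurquoise2 open reading frame. The annotation identifies this frame as mTurquoise2, a rapidly maturing, monomeric, acid-insensitive cyan fluorescent protein derived from Aequorea victoria GFP. Transcription is terminated by the CYC1 terminator. T3 and T7 phage promoters flank the cassette, marking the former multiple cloning site. No fusion tags, localization signals or partner genes are annotated, so the protein appears to be expressed on its own. The insert was introduced by restriction cloning, although the sites used are not recorded. The stated purpose is simply expression of ymTurquoise2 in yeast; the record gives no more specific application.
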