Addgene plasmid #224093: P415 ymTurquoise2
Purpose: Expressing ymTurquoise2 in yeast
Depositing lab: Bas Teusink. Depositing organization: Vrije Universiteit Amsterdam.
Backbone
  Vector backbone: P415
  Vector type: Yeast Expression
  Selectable markers: LEU2
Growth in bacteria
  Bacterial resistance: Ampicillin, 100 μg/mL
  Growth temperature: 37°C
  Growth strain: DH5alpha
  Copy number: High Copy
Gene/Insert
  Gene/Insert name: ymTurquoise2
  Species: Synthetic
  Cloning method: Restriction Enzyme; 5′ cloning site Unknown (unknown if destroyed)
Terms and licenses: Academic/Nonprofit Terms; Industry Terms: Not Available to Industry
How to cite: P415 ymTurquoise2 was a gift from Bas Teusink (Addgene plasmid # 224093 ; http://n2t.net/addgene:224093 ; RRID:Addgene_224093)
